>Addgene plasmid #219311 | SFFV-THAP5-Brd 387 | addgene full sequence | sequence record 449058 | Addgene NGS Result
ATTTATGCAGAGGCCGAGGCCGCCTCGGCCTCTGAGCTATTCCAGAAGTAGTGAGGAGGCTTTTTTGGAG
GCCTAGGGACGTACCCAATTCGCCCTATAGTGAGTCGTATTACGCGCGCTCACTGGCCGTCGTTTTACAA
CGTCGTGACTGGGAAAACCCTGGCGTTACCCAACTTAATCGCCTTGCAGCACATCCCCCTTTCGCCAGCT
GGCGTAATAGCGAAGAGGCCCGCACCGATCGCCCTTCCCAACAGTTGCGCAGCCTGAATGGCGAATGGG
[124 nt withheld, positions 280-403]
C
[91 nt withheld, positions 405-495]
A
[49 nt withheld, positions 497-545]
CCTTTGACGTTGGAGTCCACGTTCTTT
[37 nt withheld, positions 573-609]
ACCCTATCTCGGTCTATTCTTTTGATTTATAAGGGATTTTGCCGATTTCGGCCTATTGGTTAAAAAATGA
GCTGATTTAACAAAAATTTAACGCGAATTTTAACAAAATATTAACGCTTACAATTTAGGTGGCACTTTTC
GGGGAAATGTGCGCGGAACCCCTATTTGTTTATTTTTCTAAATACATTCAAATATGTATCCGCTCATGAG
ACAATAACCCTGATAAATGCTTCAATAATATTGAAAAAGGAAGAGTATGAGTATTCAACATTTCCGTGTC
GCCCTTATTCCCTTTTTTGCGGCATTTTGCCTTCCTGTTTTTGCTCACCCAGAAACGCTGGTGAAAGTAA
AAGATGCTGAAGATCAGTTGGGTGCACGAGTGGGTTACATCGAACTGGATCTCAACAGCGGTAAGATCCT
TGAGAGTTTTCGCCCCGAAGAACGTTTTCCAATGATGAGCACTTTTAAAGTTCTGCTATGTGGCGCGGTA
TTATCCCGTATTGACGCCGGGCAAGAGCAACTCGGTCGCCGCATACACTATTCTCAGAATGACTTGGTTG
AGTACTCACCAGTCACAGAAAAGCATCTTACGGATGGCATGACAGTAAGAGAATTATGCAGTGCTGCCAT
AACCATGAGTGATAACACTGCGGCCAACTTACTTCTGACAACGATCGGAGGACCGAAGGAGCTAACCGCT
TTTTTGCACAACATGGGGGATCATGTAACTCGCCTTGATCGTTGGGAACCGGAGCTGAATGAAGCCATAC
CAAACGACGAGCGTGACACCACGATGCCTGTAGCAATGGCAACAACGTTGCGCAAACTATTAACTGGCGA
ACTACTTACTCTAGCTTCCCGGCAACAATTAATAGACTGGATGGAGGCGGATAAAGTTGCAGGACCACTT
CTGCGCTCGGCCCTTCCGGCTGGCTGGTTTATTGCTGATAAATCTGGAGCCGGTGAGCGTGGGTCTCGCG
GTATCATTGCAGCACTGGGGCCAGATGGTAAGCCCTCCCGTATCGTAGTTATCTACACGACGGGGAGTCA
GGCAACTATGGATGAACGAAATAGACAGATCGCTGAGATAGGTGCCTCACTGATTAAGCATTGGTAACTG
TCAGACCAAGTTTACTCATATATACTTTAGATTGATTTAAAACTTCATTTTTAATTTAAAAGGATCTAGG
TGAAGATCCTTTTTGATAATCTCATGACCAAAATCCCTTAACGTGAGTTTTCGTTCCACTGAGCGTCAGA
CCCCGTAGAAAAGATCAAAGGATCTTCTTGAGATCCTTTTTTTCTGCGCGTAATCTGCTGCTTGCAAACA
AAAAAACCACCGCTACCAGCGGTGGTTTGTTTGCCGGATCAAGAGCTACCAACTCTTTTTCCGAAGGTAA
CTGGCTTCAGCAGAGCGCAGATACCAAATACTGTTCTTCTAGTGTAGCCGTAGTTAGGCCACCACTTCAA
GAACTCTGTAGCACCGCCTACATACCTCGCTCTGCTAATCCTGTTACCAGTGGCTGCTGCCAGTGGCGAT
AAGTCGTGTCTTACCGGGTTGGACTCAAGACGATAGTTACCGGATAAGGCGCAGCGGTCGGGCTGAACGG
GGGGTTCGTGCACACAGCCCAGCTTGGAGCGAACGACCTACACCGAACTGAGATACCTACAGCGTGAGCT
ATGAGAAAGCGCCACGCTTCCCGAAGGGAGAAAGGCGGACAGGTATCCGGTAAGCGGCAGGGTCGGAACA
GGAGAGCGCACGAGGGAGCTTCCAGGGGGAAACGCCTGGTATCTTTATAGTCCTGTCGGGTTTCGCCACC
TCTGACTTGAGCGTCGATTTTTGTGATGCTCGTCAGGGGGGCGGAGCCTATGGAAAAACGCCAGCAACGC
GGCCTTTTTACGGTTCCTGGCCTTTTGCTGGCCTTTTGCTCACATGTTCTTTCCTGCGTTATCCCCTGAT
TCTGTGGATAACCGTATTACCGCCTTTGAGTGAGCTGATACCGCTCGCCGCAGCCGAACGACCGAGCGCA
GCGAGTCAGTGAGCGAGGAAGCGGAAGAGCGCCCAATACGCAAACCGCCTCTCCCCGCGCGTTGGCCGAT
TCATTAATGCAGCTGGCACGACAGGTTTCCCGACTGGAAAGCGGGCAGTGAGCGCAACGCAATTAATGTG
AGTTAGCTCACTCATTAGGCACCCCAGGCTTTACACTTTATGCTTCCGGCTCGTATGTTGTGTGGAATTG
TGAGCGGATAACAATTTCACACAGGAAACAGCTATGACCATGATTACGCCAAGCGCGCAATTAACCCTCA
CTAAAGGGAACAAAAGCTGGAGCTGCAAGCTTAATGTAGTCTTATGCAATACTCTTGTAGTCTTGCAACA
TGGTAACGATGAGTTAGCAACATGCCTTACAAGGAGAGAAAAAGCACCGTGCATGCCGATTGGTGGAAGT
AAGGTGGTACGATCGTGCCTTATTAGGAAGGCAACAGACGGGTCTGACATGGATTGGACGAACCACTGAA
TTGCCGCATTGCAGAGATATTGTATTTAAGTGCCTAGCTCGATACATAAACGGGTCTCTCTGGTTAGACC
AGATCTGAGCCTGGGAGCTCTCTGGCTAACTAGGGAACCCACTGCTTAAGCCTCAATAAAGCTTGCCTTG
AGTGCTTCAAGTAGTGTGTGCCCGTCTGTTGTGTGACTCTGGTAACTAGAGATCCCTCAGACCCTTTTAG
TCAGTGTGGAAAATCTCTAGCAGTGGCGCCCGAACAGGGACTTGAAAGCGAAAGGGAAACCAGAGGAGCT
CTCTCGACGCAGGACTCGGCTTGCTGAAGCGCGCACGGCAAGAGGCGAGGGGCGGCGACTGGTGAGTACG
CCAAAAATTTTGACTAGCGGAGGCTAGAAGGAGAGAGATGGGTGCGAGAGCGTCAGTATTAAGCGGGGGA
GAATTAGATCGCGATGGGAAAAAATTCGGTTAAGGCCAGGGGGAAAGAAAAAATATAAATTAAAACATAT
AGTATGGGCAAGCAGGGAGCTAGAACGATTCGCAGTTAATCCTGGCCTGTTAGAAACATCAGAAGGCTGT
AGACAAATACTGGGACAGCTACAACCATCCCTTCAGACAGGATCAGAAGAACTTAGATCATTATATAATA
CAGTAGCAACCCTCTATTGTGTGCATCAAAGGATAGAGATAAAAGACACCAAGGAAGCTTTAGACAAGAT
AGAGGAAGAGCAAAACAAAAGTAAGACCACCGCACAGCAAGCGGCCGCTGATCTTCAGACCTGGAGGAGG
AGATATGAGGGACAATTGGAGAAGTGAATTATATAAATATAAAGTAGTAAAAATTGAACCATTAGGAGTA
GCACCCACCAAGGCAAAGAGAAGAGTGGTGCAGAGAGAAAAAAGAGCAGTGGGAATAGGAGCTTTGTTCC
TTGGGTTCTTGGGAGCAGCAGGAAGCACTATGGGCGCAGCGTCAATGACGCTGACGGTACAGGCCAGACA
ATTATTGTCTGGTATAGTGCAGCAGCAGAACAATTTGCTGAGGGCTATTGAGGCGCAACAGCATCTGTTG
CAACTCACAGTCTGGGGCATCAAGCAGCTCCAGGCAAGAATCCTGGCTGTGGAAAGATACCTAAAGGATC
AACAGCTCCTGGGGATTTGGGGTTGCTCTGGAAAACTCATTTGCACCACTGCTGTGCCTTGGAATGCTAG
TTGGAGTAATAAATCTCTGGAACAGATTTGGAATCACACGACCTGGATGGAGTGGGACAGAGAAATTAAC
AATTACACAAGCTTAATACACTCCTTAATTGAAGAATCGCAAAACCAGCAAGAAAAGAATGAACAAGAAT
TATTGGAATTAGATAAATGGGCAAGTTTGTGGAATTGGTTTAACATAACAAATTGGCTGTGGTATATAAA
ATTATTCATAATGATAGTAGGAGGCTTGGTAGGTTTAAGAATAGTTTTTGCTGTACTTTCTATAGTGAAT
AGAGTTAGGCAGGGATATTCACCATTATCGTTTCAGACCCACCTCCCAACCCCGAGGGGACCCGACAGGC
CCGAAGGAATAGAAGAAGAAGGTGGAGAGAGAGACAGAGACAGATCCATTCGATTAGTGAACGGATCTCG
ACGGTATCGGTTAACTTTTAAAAGAAAAGGGGGGATTGGGGGGTACAGTGCAGGGGAAAGAATAGTAGAC
ATAATAGCAACAGACATACAAACTAAAGAATTACAAAAACAAATTACAAAAATTCAAAATTTTATCGATC
ACGAGACTAGCCTCGAGCTGGCTGCAGTAACGCCATTTTGCAAGGCATGGAAAAATACCAAACCAAGAAT
AGAGAAGTTCAGATCAAGGGCGGGTACATGAAAATAGCTAACGTTGGGCCAAACAGGATATCTGCGGTGA
GCAGTTTCGGCCCCGGCCCGGGGCCAAGAACAGATGGTCACCGCAGTTTCGGCCCCGGCCCGAGGCCAAG
AACAGATGGTCCCCAGATATGGCCCAACCCTCAGCAGTTTCTTAAGACCCATCAGATGTTTCCAGGCTCC
CCCAAGGACCTGAAATGACCCTGCGCCTTATTTGAATTAACCAATCAGCCTGCTTCTCGCTTCTGTTCGC
GCGCTTCTGCTTCCCGAGCTCTATAAAAGAGCTCACAACCCCTCACTCGGCGCGCCAGTCCTCCGACAGA
CTGAGTCGGCCGGTCGAATCAAGCTTATCGATACCGTCGACGGATCCGCTAGCCCGCGGTTCGAAATGTT
AACTCTTAATCTAGTTAAACAACATACTGGGAAACCAGAATCTACCTTGGAAACATCAGTTAACCAAGAT
ACAGGTAGAGGTGGTTTTCACACATGTTTTGAGAATCTAAATTCTACAACTATTACTTTGACAACTTCAA
ATTCAGAAAGTATTCATCAATCTTTGGAAACTCAAGAAGTTCTTGAAGTAACTACCAGTCATCTTGCTAA
TCCAAACTTTACAAGTAATTCCATGGAAATAAAGTCAGCACAGGAAAATCCATTCTTATTCAGCACAATT
AATCAAACAGTTGAAGAATTAAACACAAATAAAGAATCTGTTATTGCCATTTTTGTACCTGCTGAAAATT
CTAAACCCTCAGTTAATTCTTTTATATCTGCACAAAAAGAAACCACGGAAATGGAAGACACAGACATTGA
AGACTCCTTGTATAAGGATGTAGACTATGGGACAGAAGTTTTACAAATCGAACATTCTTACTGCAGACAA
GATATAAATAAGGAACATCTTTGGCAGAAAGTCTCTAAGCTACATTCAAAGATAACTCTTCTAGAGTTAA
AAGAGCAACAAACTCTAGGTAGATTGAAGTCTTTGGAAGCTCTTATAAGGCAGCTAAAGCAGGAAAACTG
GCTATCTGAAGAAAACGTCAAGATTATAGAAAACCATTTTACAACATATGAAGTCACTATGATATAGACC
GGTCGGATCCCCCGGGCTGCAGGAATTCGAGCATCTTACCGCCATTTATTCCCATATTTGTTCTGTTTTT
CTTGATTTGGGTATACATTTAAATGTTAATAAAACAAAATGGTGGGGCAATCATTTACATTTTTAGGGAT
ATGTAATTACTAGTTCAGGTGTATTGCCACAAGACAAACATGTTAAGAAACTTTCCCGTTATTTACGCTC
TGTTCCTGTTAATCAACCTCTGGATTACAAAATTTGTGAAAGATTGACTGATATTCTTAACTATGTTGCT
CCTTTTACGCTGTGTGGATATGCTGCTTTAATGCCTCTGTATCATGCTATTGCTTCCCGTACGGCTTTCG
TTTTCTCCTCCTTGTATAAATCCTGGTTGCTGTCTCTTTATGAGGAGTTGTGGCCCGTTGTCCGTCAACG
TGGCGTGGTGTGCTCTGTGTTTGCTGACGCAACCCCCACTGGCTGGGGCATTGCCACCACCTGTCAACTC
CTTTCTGGGACTTTCGCTTTCCCCCTCCCGATCGCCACGGCAGAACTCATCGCCGCCTGCCTTGCCCGCT
GCTGGACAGGGGCTAGGTTGCTGGGCACTGATAATTCCGTGGTGTTGTCGGGGAAGCTGACGTCCTTTGC
AATTCGATATCAAGCTGTACCTTCTAGATGTACACACTAAGGAGCGCTTCTAGACCAATGACTTACAAGG
CAGCTGTAGATCTTAGCCACTTTTTAAAAGAAAAGGGGGGACTGGAAGGGCTAATTCACTCCCAACGAAG
ACAAGATCTGCTTTTTGCTTGTACTGGGTCTCTCTGGTTAGACCAGATCTGAGCCTGGGAGCTCTCTGGC
TAACTAGGGAACCCACTGCTTAAGCCTCAATAAAGCTTGCCTTGAGTGCTTCAAGTAGTGTGTGCCCGTC
TGTTGTGTGACTCTGGTAACTAGAGATCCCTCAGACCCTTTTAGTCAGTGTGGAAAATCTCTAGCAGTAG
TAGTTCATGTCATCTTATTATTCAGTATTTATAACTTGCAAAGAAATGAATATCAGAGAGTGAGAGGAAC
TTGTTTATTGCAGCTTATAATGGTTACAAATAAAGCAATAGCATCACAAATTTCACAAATAAAGCATTTT
TTTCACTGCATTCTAGTTGTGGTTTGTCCAAACTCATCAATGTATCTTATCATGTCTGGCTCTAGCTATC
CCGCCCCTAACTCCGCCCATCCCGCCCCTAACTCCGCCCAGTTCCGCCCATTCTCCGCCCCATGGCTGAC
TAATTTTTTTT
Features (pLannotate 1.2.2; 29 found; start..end, strand, type, name):
     94..112     -  promoter       T7 promoter: promoter for bacteriophage T7 RNA polymerase
    120..275     +  CDS            lacZα (fragment): LacZα fragment of β-galactosidase; lacZ fragment
    280..708     +  rep_origin     f1 ori (sequence partly withheld): f1 bacteriophage origin of replication; arrow indicates direction of (+) strand synthesis
    761..865     +  promoter       AmpR promoter: bla
    866..1726    +  CDS            AmpR: β-lactamase; bla; confers resistance to ampicillin, carbenicillin, and related antibiotics
   1897..2485    +  rep_origin     ori: high-copy-number ColE1/pMB1/pBR322/pUC origin of replication
   2668..2760    +  CDS            lacI (fragment): lac repressor; lacI; The lac repressor binds to the lac operator to inhibit transcription in E. coli. This inhibition can be relieved by adding lactose or isopropyl-β-D-thiogalactopyranoside (IPTG).
   2773..2794    +  protein_bind   CAP binding site: CAP binding activates transcription in the presence of cAMP. E. coli catabolite activator protein
   2809..2839    +  promoter       lac promoter: promoter for the E. coli lac operon
   2847..2863    +  protein_bind   lac operator: The lac repressor binds to the lac operator to inhibit transcription in E. coli. This inhibition can be relieved by adding lactose or isopropyl-β-D-thiogalactopyranoside (IPTG). lac repressor encoded by lacI
   2908..2926    +  promoter       T3 promoter: promoter for bacteriophage T3 RNA polymerase
   2954..3180    +  promoter       RSV promoter: Rous sarcoma virus enhancer/promoter
   3181..3361    +  LTR            5' LTR (truncated): truncated 5' long terminal repeat (LTR) from HIV-1
   3408..3533    +  misc_feature   HIV-1 Ψ: packaging signal of human immunodeficiency virus type 1
   3517..3880    +  CDS            HIV-1 gag (fragment): gag protein from human immunodeficiency virus 1; gag
   4026..4259    +  misc_feature   RRE: The Rev response element (RRE) of HIV-1 allows for Rev-dependent mRNA export from the nucleus to the cytoplasm.
   4636..4736    +  CDS            Rev (fragment): human immunodeficiency virus 1 (HIV-1) Rev protein; rev; enhances nuclear export of unspliced and incompletely spliced viral mRNAs
   4755..4872    +  misc_feature   cPPT/CTS: central polypurine tract and central termination sequence of HIV-1
   4906..5307    +  promoter       SFFV promoter: spleen focus-forming virus long terminal repeat (LTR) promoter
   5317..5340    +  misc_feature   MCS (fragment): pBluescript multiple cloning site
   5365..6063    +  CDS            THAP5 (fragment): THAP5_HUMAN - Experimental evidence at protein level: Swiss-Prot protein existence level 1. Has sequence-specific DNA-binding activity and can function as transcriptional repressor (in vitro) (PubMed:21110952). May be a regulator of cell cycle: THAP5 overexpression in human cell lines causes cell cycle arrest at G2/M phase (PubMed:19502560). From Homo sapiens (Human).
   6074..6099    +  misc_feature   MCS (fragment): pBluescript multiple cloning site
   6099..6158    +  CDS            S (fragment): HBSAG_WHV6 - Experimental evidence at transcript level: Swiss-Prot protein existence level 2. The middle envelope protein plays an important role in the budding of the virion. It is involved in the induction of budding in a nucleocapsid independent way. In this process the majority of envelope proteins bud to form subviral lipoprotein particles of 22 nm of diameter that do not contain a nucleocapsid (By similarity). From Woodchuck hepatitis B virus (isolate w64/pWS23) (WHV).
   6290..6693    +  misc_feature   WPRE: woodchuck hepatitis virus posttranscriptional regulatory element
   6751..6810    +  CDS            nef (fragment): NEF_HV1Z2 - Experimental evidence at protein level: Swiss-Prot protein existence level 1. Extracellular Nef protein targets CD4(+) T-lymphocytes for apoptosis by interacting with CXCR4 surface receptors. From Human immunodeficiency virus type 1 group M subtype D (isolate Z2/CDC-Z34) (HIV-1).
   6812..7045    +  LTR            3' LTR (ΔU3): self-inactivating 3' long terminal repeat (LTR) from HIV-1
   7117..7238    +  polyA_signal   SV40 poly(A) signal: SV40 polyadenylation signal
   7257..7278    +  rep_origin     SV40 ori (fragment): SV40 origin of replication
   7278..73      +  rep_origin     SV40 ori (across the origin): SV40 origin of replication
