[The description below was written by a language model from this plasmid's Addgene catalogue record and pLannotate feature annotations shown in this document.]
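Description:
SFFV-THAP5-Brd 387 is a third-generation-style, self-inactivating HIV-1 lentiviral transfer plasmid built on the SFFV-MCS backbone and carrying the human transcription factor THAP5 together with an assigned DNA barcode. It is propagated in E. coli as a high-copy plasmid through a ColE1/pUC-type origin with ampicillin selection (AmpR, β-lactamase). The backbone also retains pBluescript-derived remnants: an f1 origin, lacZα and lac promoter/operator fragments, and T7 and T3 promoters. The sequenced record is 7,340 nt, consistent with the stated backbone plus a roughly 700 bp insert.

The viral portion begins with an RSV promoter fused to a truncated 5' LTR, which allows Tat-independent production of genomic RNA in packaging cells. This is followed by the Ψ packaging signal with a partial gag sequence, the Rev response element for nuclear export of the unspliced genome, and the cPPT/CTS, which aids nuclear import during transduction. The internal expression cassette uses the spleen focus-forming virus (SFFV) LTR promoter, which is strong in haematopoietic and many other mammalian cells, to drive the THAP5 coding sequence cloned between flanking multiple-cloning-site remnants. A WPRE downstream enhances transcript stability and expression. According to the depositor, the barcode was inserted at an XbaI site after the WPRE, so it should be carried on the transcript ahead of the ΔU3 3' LTR, although it is not annotated in the feature table. An SV40 poly(A) signal and SV40 origin lie outside the 3' LTR. No mammalian selection marker or fluorescent reporter is annotated.

The plasmid belongs to a barcoded transcription factor library made for combinatorial screening in immune cell reprogramming, where the barcode identifies which factor was delivered to a cell.
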