Addgene plasmid #219311: SFFV-THAP5-Brd 387
Purpose: Transcription factor THAP5 with a specific barcode assigned.
Depositing lab: Filipe Pereira. Depositing organization: Center for Neuroscience and Cell Biology, University of Coimbra. Publication: A combinatorial transcription factor screening platform for immune cell reprogramming. Kurochkin I, Altman AR, Caiado I, Pertiga-Cabral D, Halitzki E, Minaeva M, Zimmermannova O, Henriques-Oliveira L, Klein D, Nair M, Oliveira D, Cajal LR, Knittel R, Feick C, Ringner M, Martin M, Cirovic B, Pires CF, Rosa FF, Sitnicka E, Theis FJ, Pereira CF. Cell Syst. 2026 Jan 21;17(1):101457. doi: 10.1016/j.cels.2025.101457. Epub 2026 Jan 14. PubMed 41539305.
Backbone
  Vector backbone: SFFV-MCS
  Backbone size w/o insert (bp): 6638
  Vector type: Lentiviral
Growth in bacteria
  Bacterial resistance: Ampicillin, 100 μg/mL
  Growth temperature: 37°C
  Growth strain: NEB Stable
  Copy number: High Copy
Gene/Insert
  Gene/Insert name: THAP5
  Species: H. sapiens (human)
  Insert size (bp): 702
  Entrez Gene: THAP5 (a.k.a. DKFZp313O1132)
  Promoter: The spleen focus-forming virus (SFFV) promoter
  Cloning method: Restriction Enzyme; 5′ cloning site Bsp119I (not destroyed); 3′ cloning site BstHI (not destroyed)
Terms and licenses: Academic/Nonprofit Terms; Industry Terms: Not Available to Industry
Depositor comments: Barcode sequence cloned into XbaI restriction site. Design of plasmid is as follows: SFFV-[TF sequence]-WPRE-[Barcode sequence].
How to cite: SFFV-THAP5-Brd 387 was a gift from Filipe Pereira (Addgene plasmid # 219311 ; http://n2t.net/addgene:219311 ; RRID:Addgene_219311)
