>Addgene plasmid #219311 | SFFV-THAP5-Brd 387 | depositor partial sequence | sequence record 428413 | TF ORF
ATGTTAACTCTTAATCTAGTTAAACAACATACTGGGAAACCAGAATCTACCTTGGAAACATCAGTTAACC
AAGATACAGGTAGAGGTGGTTTTCACACATGTTTTGAGAATCTAAATTCTACAACTATTACTTTGACAAC
TTCAAATTCAGAAAGTATTCATCAATCTTTGGAAACTCAAGAAGTTCTTGAAGTAACTACCAGTCATCTT
GCTAATCCAAACTTTACAAGTAATTCCATGGAAATAAAGTCAGCACAGGAAAATCCATTCTTATTCAGCA
CAATTAATCAAACAGTTGAAGAATTAAACACAAATAAAGAATCTGTTATTGCCATTTTTGTACCTGCTGA
AAATTCTAAACCCTCAGTTAATTCTTTTATATCTGCACAAAAAGAAACCACGGAAATGGAAGACACAGAC
ATTGAAGACTCCTTGTATAAGGATGTAGACTATGGGACAGAAGTTTTACAAATCGAACATTCTTACTGCA
GACAAGATATAAATAAGGAACATCTTTGGCAGAAAGTCTCTAAGCTACATTCAAAGATAACTCTTCTAGA
GTTAAAAGAGCAACAAACTCTAGGTAGATTGAAGTCTTTGGAAGCTCTTATAAGGCAGCTAAAGCAGGAA
AACTGGCTATCTGAAGAAAACGTCAAGATTATAGAAAACCATTTTACAACATATGAAGTCACTATGATAT
AG
