>Addgene plasmid #219311 | SFFV-THAP5-Brd 387 | depositor partial sequence | sequence record 428414 | Barcode sequence
TGTACACACTAAGGAGCGCT
